Addgene plasmid #53063: pU3-gRNA
Purpose: Transcription of guide RNA (gRNA) in rice cells
Depositing lab: Caixia Gao. Depositing organization: Chinese Academy of Science. Publication: Targeted genome modification of crop plants using a CRISPR-Cas system. Shan Q, Wang Y, Li J, Zhang Y, Chen K, Liang Z, Zhang K, Liu J, Xi JJ, Qiu JL, Gao C. Nat Biotechnol. 2013 Aug;31(8):686-8. doi: 10.1038/nbt.2650. PubMed 23929338.
Backbone
  Vector backbone: pUC-T
  Backbone manufacturer: CWBIO
  Backbone size w/o insert (bp): 2700
  Vector type: CRISPR ; Plant expression
Growth in bacteria
  Bacterial resistance: Ampicillin, 100 μg/mL
  Growth temperature: 37°C
  Growth strain: DH5alpha
  Copy number: High Copy
Gene/Insert
  Gene/Insert name: OsU3 promoter + gRNA scaffold
  Species: rice U3 promoter
  Insert size (bp): 493
  Promoter: rice U3
  Cloning method: TOPO Cloning
  Sequencing primers: 5′ M13F; 3′ M13R
Terms and licenses: Academic/Nonprofit Terms; Industry Terms: Not Available to Industry
How to cite: pU3-gRNA was a gift from Caixia Gao (Addgene plasmid # 53063 ; http://n2t.net/addgene:53063 ; RRID:Addgene_53063)
