[The description below was written by a language model from this plasmid's Addgene catalogue record and pLannotate feature annotations shown in this document.]
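Description:
pU3-gRNA is a small (about 3.2 kb) plant CRISPR plasmid built on the pUC-T T-vector backbone and designed to transcribe a guide RNA in rice cells. It is maintained in E. coli as a high-copy plasmid through the ColE1/pUC-type origin and selected with ampicillin via the β-lactamase (AmpR) gene and its native promoter. The rest of the backbone consists of typical pUC remnants: the lac promoter, operator and CAP binding site, a lacZα fragment, and split pieces of the pUC18/19 multiple cloning site on either side of the insert, showing that the cassette was cloned into the lacZα region. Short bom, rop and lacI fragments are also annotated and appear to be non-functional leftovers.

The payload is a roughly 490 bp cassette consisting of the rice (Oryza sativa) U3 small nuclear RNA promoter followed by the Streptococcus pyogenes Cas9 gRNA scaffold. U3 snRNA promoters are RNA polymerase III promoters, suited to producing short, uncapped, non-polyadenylated transcripts with a defined start, which is what a guide RNA requires. The feature table shows a short unannotated gap of about 30 nt between the promoter and the scaffold, which is presumably where a target-specific spacer is placed, although the record does not describe the cloning sites or state whether a spacer is already present.

The plasmid carries no Cas9 gene and no plant selectable marker, so it must be co-delivered with a separate Cas9 expression construct. It has no annotated T-DNA borders, which is consistent with direct DNA delivery rather than Agrobacterium-mediated transfer. Its recorded use is targeted genome modification in crop plants, specifically rice.
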