Features (pLannotate 1.2.2; 14 found; start..end, strand, type, name):
    137..236     +  misc_feature   bom (fragment): basis of mobility region from pBR322
    242..396     -  CDS            lacZα (fragment): LacZα fragment of β-galactosidase; lacZ fragment
    399..422     -  misc_feature   MCS (fragment): pUC18/19 multiple cloning site
    427..807     +  promoter       OsU3 promoter: Oryza sativa (rice) snRNA U3 promoter
    837..912     +  misc_RNA       gRNA scaffold: guide RNA scaffold for the Streptococcus pyogenes CRISPR/Cas9 system
    929..962     -  misc_feature   MCS (fragment): pUC18/19 multiple cloning site
    996..1012    -  protein_bind   lac operator: The lac repressor binds to the lac operator to inhibit transcription in E. coli. This inhibition can be relieved by adding lactose or isopropyl-β-D-thiogalactopyranoside (IPTG). lac repressor encoded by lacI
   1020..1050    -  promoter       lac promoter: promoter for the E. coli lac operon
   1065..1086    -  protein_bind   CAP binding site: CAP binding activates transcription in the presence of cAMP. E. coli catabolite activator protein
   1099..1191    -  CDS            lacI (fragment): lac repressor; lacI; The lac repressor binds to the lac operator to inhibit transcription in E. coli. This inhibition can be relieved by adding lactose or isopropyl-β-D-thiogalactopyranoside (IPTG).
   1374..1962    -  rep_origin     ori: high-copy-number ColE1/pMB1/pBR322/pUC origin of replication
   2133..2993    -  CDS            AmpR: β-lactamase; bla; confers resistance to ampicillin, carbenicillin, and related antibiotics
   2994..3098    -  promoter       AmpR promoter: bla
   3193..35      +  CDS            rop (fragment) (across the origin): Rop protein, which maintains plasmids at low copy number; rop
>Addgene plasmid #53063 | pU3-gRNA | depositor full sequence | sequence record 82482 | pU3-gRNA
TCGCGCGTTTCGGTGATGACGGTGAAAACCTCTGACACATGCAGCTCCCGGAGACGGTCACAGCTTGTCT
GTAAGCGGATGCCGGGAGCAGACAAGCCCGTCAGGGCGCGTCAGCGGGTGTTGGCGGGTGTCGGGGCTGG
CTTAACTATGCGGCATCAGAGCAGATTGTACTGAGAGTGCACCATATGCGGTGTGAAATACCGCACAGAT
GCGTAAGGAGAAAATACCGCATCAGGCGCCATTCGCCATTCAGGCTGCGCAACTGTTGGGAAGGGCGATC
GGTGCGGGCCTCTTCGCTATTACGCCAGCTGGCGAAAGGGGGATGTGCTGCAAGGCGATTAAGTTGGGTA
ACGCCAGGGTTTTCCCAGTCACGACGTTGTAAAACGACGGCCAGTGCCAAGCTTGCATGCCTGCAGGTCG
ACGATTAAGGAATCTTTAAACATACGAACAGATCACTTAAAGTTCTTCTGAAGCAACTTAAAGTTATCAG
GCATGCATGGATCTTGGAGGAATCAGATGTGCAGTCAGGGACCATAGCACAAGACAGGCGTCTTCTACTG
GTGCTACCAGCAAATGCTGGAAGCCGGGAACACTGGGTACGTCGGAAACCACGTGATGTGAAGAAGTAAG
ATAAACTGTAGGAGAAAAGCATTTCGTAGTGGGCCATGAAGCCTTTCAGGACATGTATTGCAGTATGGGC
CGGCCCATTACGCAATTGGACGACAACAAAGACTAGTATTAGTACCACCTCGGCTATCCACATAGATCAA
AGCTGATTTAAAAGAGTTGTGCAGATGATCCGTGGCAGCTCGCAGGTGAACACAACACCTGCACACGTTT
TAGAGCTAGAAATAGCAAGTTAAAATAAGGCTAGTCCGTTATCAACTTGAAAAAGTGGCACCGAGTCGGT
GCTTTTTTTCCACATAATCTCTAGAGGATCCCCGGGTACCGAGCTCGAATTCGTAATCATGGTCATAGCT
GTTTCCTGTGTGAAATTGTTATCCGCTCACAATTCCACACAACATACGAGCCGGAAGCATAAAGTGTAAA
GCCTGGGGTGCCTAATGAGTGAGCTAACTCACATTAATTGCGTTGCGCTCACTGCCCGCTTTCCAGTCGG
GAAACCTGTCGTGCCAGCTGCATTAATGAATCGGCCAACGCGCGGGGAGAGGCGGTTTGCGTATTGGGCG
CTCTTCCGCTTCCTCGCTCACTGACTCGCTGCGCTCGGTCGTTCGGCTGCGGCGAGCGGTATCAGCTCAC
TCAAAGGCGGTAATACGGTTATCCACAGAATCAGGGGATAACGCAGGAAAGAACATGTGAGCAAAAGGCC
AGCAAAAGGCCAGGAACCGTAAAAAGGCCGCGTTGCTGGCGTTTTTCCATAGGCTCCGCCCCCCTGACGA
GCATCACAAAAATCGACGCTCAAGTCAGAGGTGGCGAAACCCGACAGGACTATAAAGATACCAGGCGTTT
CCCCCTGGAAGCTCCCTCGTGCGCTCTCCTGTTCCGACCCTGCCGCTTACCGGATACCTGTCCGCCTTTC
TCCCTTCGGGAAGCGTGGCGCTTTCTCAAAGCTCACGCTGTAGGTATCTCAGTTCGGTGTAGGTCGTTCG
CTCCAAGCTGGGCTGTGTGCACGAACCCCCCGTTCAGCCCGACCGCTGCGCCTTATCCGGTAACTATCGT
CTTGAGTCCAACCCGGTAAGACACGACTTATCGCCACTGGCAGCAGCCACTGGTAACAGGATTAGCAGAG
CGAGGTATGTAGGCGGTGCTACAGAGTTCTTGAAGTGGTGGCCTAACTACGGCTACACTAGAAGAACAGT
ATTTGGTATCTGCGCTCTGCTGAAGCCAGTTACCTTCGGAAAAAGAGTTGGTAGCTCTTGATCCGGCAAA
CAAACCACCGCTGGTAGCGGTGGTTTTTTTGTTTGCAAGCAGCAGATTACGCGCAGAAAAAAAGGATCTC
AAGAAGATCCTTTGATCTTTTCTACGGGGTCTGACGCTCAGTGGAACGAAAACTCACGTTAAGGGATTTT
GGTCATGAGATTATCAAAAAGGATCTTCACCTAGATCCTTTTAAATTAAAAATGAAGTTTTAAATCAATC
TAAAGTATATATGAGTAAACTTGGTCTGACAGTTACCAATGCTTAATCAGTGAGGCACCTATCTCAGCGA
TCTGTCTATTTCGTTCATCCATAGTTGCCTGACTCCCCGTCGTGTAGATAACTACGATACGGGAGGGCTT
ACCATCTGGCCCCAGTGCTGCAATGATACCGCGAGACCCACGCTCACCGGCTCCAGATTTATCAGCAATA
AACCAGCCAGCCGGAAGGGCCGAGCGCAGAAGTGGTCCTGCAACTTTATCCGCCTCCATCCAGTCTATTA
ATTGTTGCCGGGAAGCTAGAGTAAGTAGTTCGCCAGTTAATAGTTTGCGCAACGTTGTTGCCATTGCTAC
AGGCATCGTGGTGTCACGCTCGTCGTTTGGTATGGCTTCATTCAGCTCCGGTTCCCAACGATCAAGGCGA
GTTACATGATCCCCCATGTTGTGCAAAAAAGCGGTTAGCTCCTTCGGTCCTCCGATCGTTGTCAGAAGTA
AGTTGGCCGCAGTGTTATCACTCATGGTTATGGCAGCACTGCATAATTCTCTTACTGTCATGCCATCCGT
AAGATGCTTTTCTGTGACTGGTGAGTACTCAACCAAGTCATTCTGAGAATAGTGTATGCGGCGACCGAGT
TGCTCTTGCCCGGCGTCAATACGGGATAATACCGCGCCACATAGCAGAACTTTAAAAGTGCTCATCATTG
GAAAACGTTCTTCGGGGCGAAAACTCTCAAGGATCTTACCGCTGTTGAGATCCAGTTCGATGTAACCCAC
TCGTGCACCCAACTGATCTTCAGCATCTTTTACTTTCACCAGCGTTTCTGGGTGAGCAAAAACAGGAAGG
CAAAATGCCGCAAAAAAGGGAATAAGGGCGACACGGAAATGTTGAATACTCATACTCTTCCTTTTTCAAT
ATTATTGAAGCATTTATCAGGGTTATTGTCTCATGAGCGGATACATATTTGAATGTATTTAGAAAAATAA
ACAAATAGGGGTTCCGCGCACATTTCCCCGAAAAGTGCCACCTGACGTCTAAGAAACCATTATTATCATG
ACATTAACCTATAAAAATAGGCGTATCACGAGGCCCTTTCGTC
