>Addgene plasmid #53063 | pU3-gRNA | addgene partial sequence | sequence record 86050 | M13pUC-Fwd 5'-CCCAGTCACGACGTTGTAAAACG-3'
CAGGTCGACGATTAAGGAATCTTTAAACATACGAACAGATCACTTAAAGTTCTTCTGAAGCAACTTAAAG
TTATCAGGCATGCATGGATCTTGGAGGAATCAGATGTGCAGTCAGGGACCATAGCACAAGACAGGCGTCT
TCTACTGGTGCTACCAGCAAATGCTGGAAGCCGGGAACACTGGGTACGTCGGAAACCACGTGATGTGAAG
AAGTAAGATAAACTGTAGGAGAAAAGCATTTCGTAGTGGGCCATGAAGCCTTTCAGGACATGTATTGCAG
TATGGGCCGGCCCATTACGCAATTGGACGACAACAAAGACTAGTATTAGTACCACCTCGGCTATCCACAT
AGATCAAAGCTGATTTAAAAGAGTTGTGCAGATGATCCGTGGCAGCTCGCAGGTGAACACAACACCTGCA
CACGTTTTAGAGCTAGAAATAGCAAGTTAAAATAAGGCTAGTCCGTTATCAACTTGAAAAAGTGGCACCG
AGTCGGTGCTTTTTTTCCACATAATCTCTAGAGGATCCCCGGGTACCGAGCTCGAATTCGTAATCATGGT
CATAGCTGTTTCCTGTGTGAAATTGTTATCCGCTCACAATTCCACACAACATACGAGCCGGAAGCATAAA
GTGTAAAGCCTGGGGTGCCTAATGAGTGAGCTAACTCACATTAATTGCGTTGCGCTCACTGCCCGCTTTC
CAGTCGGGAAACCTGTCGTGCCAGCTGCATTAATGAATCGGCCAACGCGCGGGGAGAGGCGGTTTGCGTA
TTGGGCGCTCTTCCGCTTCCTCGCTCACTGACTCGCTGCGCTCGGTCGTTCGGCTGCGGCGAGCGGTATC
AGCTCACTCAAAGGCGGTAATACGGTTATCCACAGAATCAGGGGATAACGCAGGAAAGAACATGTGAGCA
AAAGGCCAGCAAAAGGCCAGGAACCGTAAAAAGGCCGCGTTGCTGGCGTTTTTCCATAGGCTCCGCCCCC
CTGACGAGCATCACAAAAATCGACGCTCAAGTCAGA
